>Addgene plasmid #75817 | MYLK4 gRNA (BRDN0001146724) | addgene full sequence | sequence record 184624 | Addgene Assembled Sequence
CCCGGGTGCAAAGATGGATAAAGTTTTAAACAGAGAGGAATCTTTGCAGCTAATGGACCTTCTAGGTCTT
GAAAGGAGTGGGAATTGGCTCCGGTGCCCGTCAGTGGGCAGAGCGCACATCGCCCACAGTCCCCGAGAAG
TTGGGGGGAGGGGTCGGCAATTGATCCGGTGCCTAGAGAAGGTGGCGCGGGGTAAACTGGGAAAGTGATG
TCGTGTACTGGCTCCGCCTTTTTCCCGAGGGTGGGGGAGAACCGTATATAAGTGCAGTAGTCGCCGTGAA
CGTTCTTTTTCGCAACGGGTTTGCCGCCAGAACACAGGTAAGTGCCGTGTGTGGTTCCCGCGGGCCTGGC
CTCTTTACGGGTTATGGCCCTTGCGTGCCTTGAATTACTTCCACCTGGCTGCAGTACGTGATTCTTGATC
CCGAGCTTCGGGTTGGAAGTGGGTGGGAGAGTTCGAGGCCTTGCGCTTAAGGAGCCCCTTCGCCTCGTGC
TTGAGTTGAGGCCTGGCCTGGGCGCTGGGGCCGCCGCGTGCGAATCTGGTGGCACCTTCGCGCCTGTCTC
GCTGCTTTCGATAAGTCTCTAGCCATTTAAAATTTTTGATGACCTGCTGCGACGCTTTTTTTCTGGCAAG
ATAGTCTTGTAAATGCGGGCCAAGATCTGCACACTGGTATTTCGGTTTTTGGGGCCGCGGGCGGCGACGG
GGCCCGTGCGTCCCAGCGCACATGTTCGGCGAGGCGGGGCCTGCGAGCGCGGCCACCGAGAATCGGACGG
GGGTAGTCTCAAGCTGGCCGGCCTGCTCTGGTGCCTGGCCTCGCGCCGCCGTGTATCGCCCCGCCCTGGG
CGGCAAGGCTGGCCCGGTCGGCACCAGTTGCGTGAGCGGAAAGATGGCCGCTTCCCGGCCCTGCTGCAGG
GAGCTCAAAATGGAGGACGCGGCGCTCGGGAGAGCGGGCGGGTGAGTCACCCACACAAAGGAAAAGGGCC
TTTCCGTCCTCAGCCGTCGCTTCATGTGACTCCACGGAGTACCGGGCGCCGTCCAGGCACCTCGATTAGT
TCTCGAGCTTTTGGAGTACGTCGTCTTTAGGTTGGGGGGAGGGGTTTTATGCGATGGAGTTTCCCCACAC
TGAGTGGGTGGAGACTGAAGTTAGGCCAGCTTGGCACTTGATGTAATTCTCCTTGGAATTTGCCCTTTTT
GAGTTTGGATCTTGGTTCATTCTCAAGCCTCAGACAGTGGTTCAAAGTTTTTTTCTTCCATTTCAGGTGT
CGTGACGTACGGCCACCATGACCGAGTACAAGCCCACGGTGCGCCTCGCCACCCGCGACGACGTCCCCAG
GGCCGTACGCACCCTCGCCGCCGCGTTCGCCGACTACCCCGCCACGCGCCACACCGTCGATCCGGACCGC
CACATCGAGCGGGTCACCGAGCTGCAAGAACTCTTCCTCACGCGCGTCGGGCTCGACATCGGCAAGGTGT
GGGTCGCGGACGACGGCGCCGCCGTGGCGGTCTGGACCACGCCGGAGAGCGTCGAAGCGGGGGCGGTGTT
CGCCGAGATCGGCCCGCGCATGGCCGAGTTGAGCGGTTCCCGGCTGGCCGCGCAGCAACAGATGGAAGGC
CTCCTGGCGCCGCACCGGCCCAAGGAGCCCGCGTGGTTCCTGGCCACCGTCGGAGTCTCGCCCGACCACC
AGGGCAAGGGTCTGGGCAGCGCCGTCGTGCTCCCCGGAGTGGAGGCGGCCGAGCGCGCCGGGGTGCCCGC
CTTCCTGGAGACCTCCGCGCCCCGCAACCTCCCCTTCTACGAGCGGCTCGGCTTCACCGTCACCGCCGAC
GTCGAGGTGCCCGAAGGACCGCGCACCTGGTGCATGACCCGCAAGCCCGGTGCCTGAACGCGTTAAGTCG
ACAATCAACCTCTGGATTACAAAATTTGTGAAAGATTGACTGGTATTCTTAACTATGTTGCTCCTTTTAC
GCTATGTGGATACGCTGCTTTAATGCCTTTGTATCATGCTATTGCTTCCCGTATGGCTTTCATTTTCTCC
TCCTTGTATAAATCCTGGTTGCTGTCTCTTTATGAGGAGTTGTGGCCCGTTGTCAGGCAACGTGGCGTGG
TGTGCACTGTGTTTGCTGACGCAACCCCCACTGGTTGGGGCATTGCCACCACCTGTCAGCTCCTTTCCGG
GACTTTCGCTTTCCCCCTCCCTATTGCCACGGCGGAACTCATCGCCGCCTGCCTTGCCCGCTGCTGGACA
GGGGCTCGGCTGTTGGGCACTGACAATTCCGTGGTGTTGTCGGGGAAATCATCGTCCTTTCCTTGGCTGC
TCGCCTGTGTTGCCACCTGGATTCTGCGCGGGACGTCCTTCTGCTACGTCCCTTCGGCCCTCAATCCAGC
GGACCTTCCTTCCCGCGGCCTGCTGCCGGCTCTGCGGCCTCTTCCGCGTCTTCGCCTTCGCCCTCAGACG
AGTCGGATCTCCCTTTGGGCCGCCTCCCCGCGTCGACTTTAAGACCAATGACTTACAAGGCAGCTGTAGA
TCTTAGCCACTTTTTAAAAGAAAAGGGGGGACTGGAAGGGCTAATTCACTCCCAACGAAGACAAGATCTG
CTTTTTGCTTGTACTGGGTCTCTCTGGTTAGACCAGATCTGAGCCTGGGAGCTCTCTGGCTAACTAGGGA
ACCCACTGCTTAAGCCTCAATAAAGCTTGCCTTGAGTGCTTCAAGTAGTGTGTGCCCGTCTGTTGTGTGA
CTCTGGTAACTAGAGATCCCTCAGACCCTTTTAGTCAGTGTGGAAAATCTCTAGCAGTACGTATAGTAGT
TCATGTCATCTTATTATTCAGTATTTATAACTTGCAAAGAAATGAATATCAGAGAGTGAGAGGAACTTGT
TTATTGCAGCTTATAATGGTTACAAATAAAGCAATAGCATCACAAATTTCACAAATAAAGCATTTTTTTC
ACTGCATTCTAGTTGTGGTTTGTCCAAACTCATCAATGTATCTTATCATGTCTGGCTCTAGCTATCCCGC
CCCTAACTCCGCCCATCCCGCCCCTAACTCCGCCCAGTTCCGCCCATTCTCCGCCCCATGGCTGACTAAT
TTTTTTTATTTATGCAGAGGCCGAGGCCGCCTCGGCCTCTGAGCTATTCCAGAAGTAGTGAGGAGGCTTT
TTTGGAGGCCTAGGGACGTACCCAATTCGCCCTATAGTGAGTCGTATTACGCGCGCTCACTGGCCGTCGT
TTTACAACGTCGTGACTGGGAAAACCCTGGCGTTACCCAACTTAATCGCCTTGCAGCACATCCCCCTTTC
GCCAGCTGGCGTAATAGCGAAGAGGCCCGCACCGATCGCCCTTCCCAACAGTTGCGCAGCCTGAATGGCG
AATGGG
[124 nt withheld, positions 3367-3490]
C
[91 nt withheld, positions 3492-3582]
A
[49 nt withheld, positions 3584-3632]
CCTTTGACGTTGGAGTCCACGTTCTTT
[37 nt withheld, positions 3660-3696]
ACCCTATCTCGGTCTATTCTTTTGATTTATAAGGGATTTTGCCGATTTCGGCCTATTGGTTAAAAAATGA
GCTGATTTAACAAAAATTTAACGCGAATTTTAACAAAATATTAACGCTTACAATTTAGGTGGCACTTTTC
GGGGAAATGTGCGCGGAACCCCTATTTGTTTATTTTTCTAAATACATTCAAATATGTATCCGCTCATGAG
ACAATAACCCTGATAAATGCTTCAATAATATTGAAAAAGGAAGAGTATGAGTATTCAACATTTCCGTGTC
GCCCTTATTCCCTTTTTTGCGGCATTTTGCCTTCCTGTTTTTGCTCACCCAGAAACGCTGGTGAAAGTAA
AAGATGCTGAAGATCAGTTGGGTGCACGAGTGGGTTACATCGAACTGGATCTCAACAGCGGTAAGATCCT
TGAGAGTTTTCGCCCCGAAGAACGTTTTCCAATGATGAGCACTTTTAAAGTTCTGCTATGTGGCGCGGTA
TTATCCCGTATTGACGCCGGGCAAGAGCAACTCGGTCGCCGCATACACTATTCTCAGAATGACTTGGTTG
AGTACTCACCAGTCACAGAAAAGCATCTTACGGATGGCATGACAGTAAGAGAATTATGCAGTGCTGCCAT
AACCATGAGTGATAACACTGCGGCCAACTTACTTCTGACAACGATCGGAGGACCGAAGGAGCTAACCGCT
TTTTTGCACAACATGGGGGATCATGTAACTCGCCTTGATCGTTGGGAACCGGAGCTGAATGAAGCCATAC
CAAACGACGAGCGTGACACCACGATGCCTGTAGCAATGGCAACAACGTTGCGCAAACTATTAACTGGCGA
ACTACTTACTCTAGCTTCCCGGCAACAATTAATAGACTGGATGGAGGCGGATAAAGTTGCAGGACCACTT
CTGCGCTCGGCCCTTCCGGCTGGCTGGTTTATTGCTGATAAATCTGGAGCCGGTGAGCGTGGGTCTCGCG
GTATCATTGCAGCACTGGGGCCAGATGGTAAGCCCTCCCGTATCGTAGTTATCTACACGACGGGGAGTCA
GGCAACTATGGATGAACGAAATAGACAGATCGCTGAGATAGGTGCCTCACTGATTAAGCATTGGTAACTG
TCAGACCAAGTTTACTCATATATACTTTAGATTGATTTAAAACTTCATTTTTAATTTAAAAGGATCTAGG
TGAAGATCCTTTTTGATAATCTCATGACCAAAATCCCTTAACGTGAGTTTTCGTTCCACTGAGCGTCAGA
CCCCGTAGAAAAGATCAAAGGATCTTCTTGAGATCCTTTTTTTCTGCGCGTAATCTGCTGCTTGCAAACA
AAAAAACCACCGCTACCAGCGGTGGTTTGTTTGCCGGATCAAGAGCTACCAACTCTTTTTCCGAAGGTAA
CTGGCTTCAGCAGAGCGCAGATACCAAATACTGTTCTTCTAGTGTAGCCGTAGTTAGGCCACCACTTCAA
GAACTCTGTAGCACCGCCTACATACCTCGCTCTGCTAATCCTGTTACCAGTGGCTGCTGCCAGTGGCGAT
AAGTCGTGTCTTACCGGGTTGGACTCAAGACGATAGTTACCGGATAAGGCGCAGCGGTCGGGCTGAACGG
GGGGTTCGTGCACACAGCCCAGCTTGGAGCGAACGACCTACACCGAACTGAGATACCTACAGCGTGAGCT
ATGAGAAAGCGCCACGCTTCCCGAAGGGAGAAAGGCGGACAGGTATCCGGTAAGCGGCAGGGTCGGAACA
GGAGAGCGCACGAGGGAGCTTCCAGGGGGAAACGCCTGGTATCTTTATAGTCCTGTCGGGTTTCGCCACC
TCTGACTTGAGCGTCGATTTTTGTGATGCTCGTCAGGGGGGCGGAGCCTATGGAAAAACGCCAGCAACGC
GGCCTTTTTACGGTTCCTGGCCTTTTGCTGGCCTTTTGCTCACATGTTCTTTCCTGCGTTATCCCCTGAT
TCTGTGGATAACCGTATTACCGCCTTTGAGTGAGCTGATACCGCTCGCCGCAGCCGAACGACCGAGCGCA
GCGAGTCAGTGAGCGAGGAAGCGGAAGAGCGCCCAATACGCAAACCGCCTCTCCCCGCGCGTTGGCCGAT
TCATTAATGCAGCTGGCACGACAGGTTTCCCGACTGGAAAGCGGGCAGTGAGCGCAACGCAATTAATGTG
AGTTAGCTCACTCATTAGGCACCCCAGGCTTTACACTTTATGCTTCCGGCTCGTATGTTGTGTGGAATTG
TGAGCGGATAACAATTTCACACAGGAAACAGCTATGACCATGATTACGCCAAGCGCGCAATTAACCCTCA
CTAAAGGGAACAAAAGCTGGAGCTGCAAGCTTAATGTAGTCTTATGCAATACTCTTGTAGTCTTGCAACA
TGGTAACGATGAGTTAGCAACATGCCTTACAAGGAGAGAAAAAGCACCGTGCATGCCGATTGGTGGAAGT
AAGGTGGTACGATCGTGCCTTATTAGGAAGGCAACAGACGGGTCTGACATGGATTGGACGAACCACTGAA
TTGCCGCATTGCAGAGATATTGTATTTAAGTGCCTAGCTCGATACATAAACGGGTCTCTCTGGTTAGACC
AGATCTGAGCCTGGGAGCTCTCTGGCTAACTAGGGAACCCACTGCTTAAGCCTCAATAAAGCTTGCCTTG
AGTGCTTCAAGTAGTGTGTGCCCGTCTGTTGTGTGACTCTGGTAACTAGAGATCCCTCAGACCCTTTTAG
TCAGTGTGGAAAATCTCTAGCAGTGGCGCCCGAACAGGGACTTGAAAGCGAAAGGGAAACCAGAGGAGCT
CTCTCGACGCAGGACTCGGCTTGCTGAAGCGCGCACGGCAAGAGGCGAGGGGCGGCGACTGGTGAGTACG
CCAAAAATTTTGACTAGCGGAGGCTAGAAGGAGAGAGATGGGTGCGAGAGCGTCAGTATTAAGCGGGGGA
GAATTAGATCGCGATGGGAAAAAATTCGGTTAAGGCCAGGGGGAAAGAAAAAATATAAATTAAAACATAT
AGTATGGGCAAGCAGGGAGCTAGAACGATTCGCAGTTAATCCTGGCCTGTTAGAAACATCAGAAGGCTGT
AGACAAATACTGGGACAGCTACAACCATCCCTTCAGACAGGATCAGAAGAACTTAGATCATTATATAATA
CAGTAGCAACCCTCTATTGTGTGCATCAAAGGATAGAGATAAAAGACACCAAGGAAGCTTTAGACAAGAT
AGAGGAAGAGCAAAACAAAAGTAAGACCACCGCACAGCAAGCGGCCGCTGATCTTCAGACCTGGAGGAGG
AGATATGAGGGACAATTGGAGAAGTGAATTATATAAATATAAAGTAGTAAAAATTGAACCATTAGGAGTA
GCACCCACCAAGGCAAAGAGAAGAGTGGTGCAGAGAGAAAAAAGAGCAGTGGGAATAGGAGCTTTGTTCC
TTGGGTTCTTGGGAGCAGCAGGAAGCACTATGGGCGCAGCGTCAATGACGCTGACGGTACAGGCCAGACA
ATTATTGTCTGGTATAGTGCAGCAGCAGAACAATTTGCTGAGGGCTATTGAGGCGCAACAGCATCTGTTG
CAACTCACAGTCTGGGGCATCAAGCAGCTCCAGGCAAGAATCCTGGCTGTGGAAAGATACCTAAAGGATC
AACAGCTCCTGGGGATTTGGGGTTGCTCTGGAAAACTCATTTGCACCACTGCTGTGCCTTGGAATGCTAG
TTGGAGTAATAAATCTCTGGAACAGATTTGGAATCACACGACCTGGATGGAGTGGGACAGAGAAATTAAC
AATTACACAAGCTTAATACACTCCTTAATTGAAGAATCGCAAAACCAGCAAGAAAAGAATGAACAAGAAT
TATTGGAATTAGATAAATGGGCAAGTTTGTGGAATTGGTTTAACATAACAAATTGGCTGTGGTATATAAA
ATTATTCATAATGATAGTAGGAGGCTTGGTAGGTTTAAGAATAGTTTTTGCTGTACTTTCTATAGTGAAT
AGAGTTAGGCAGGGATATTCACCATTATCGTTTCAGACCCACCTCCCAACCCCGAGGGGACCCAGAGAGG
GCCTATTTCCCATGATTCCTTCATATTTGCATATACGATACAAGGCTGTTAGAGAGATAATTAGAATTAA
TTTGACTGTAAACACAAAGATATTAGTACAAAATACGTGACGTAGAAAGTAATAATTTCTTGGGTAGTTT
GCAGTTTTAAAATTATGTTTTAAAATGGACTATCATATGCTTACCGTAACTTGAAAGTATTTCGATTTCT
TGGCTTTATATATCTTGTGGAAAGGACGAAACACCGGTGGTCAAACGCCGACCTGAGTTTTAGAGCTAGA
AATAGCAAGTTAAAATAAGGCTAGTCCGTTATCAACTTGAAAAAGTGGCACCGAGTCGGTGCTTTTTTAA
GCTTGGCGTAACTAGATCTTGAGACAAATGGCAGTATTCATCCACAATTTTAAAAGAAAAGGGGGGATTG
GGGGGTACAGTGCAGGGGAAAGAATAGTAGACATAATAGCAACAGACATACAAACTAAAGAATTACAAAA
ACAAATTACAAAAATTCAAAATTTTCGGGTTTATTACAGGGACAGCAGAGATCCACTTTGGCGCCGGCTC
GAGGGGG
Features (pLannotate 1.2.2; 29 found; start..end, strand, type, name):
     14..80      +  CDS            small t antigen (fragment): SV40 (simian virus 40) small t antigen
    106..317     +  promoter       EF-1α core promoter: core promoter for human elongation factor EF-1α
    318..1256    +  intron         EF-1α intron A: intron upstream of the start codon of human EF-1α
   1278..1877    +  CDS            PuroR (fragment): puromycin N-acetyltransferase; pac from Streptomyces; confers resistance to puromycin
   1893..2481    +  misc_feature   WPRE: woodchuck hepatitis virus posttranscriptional regulatory element
   2532..2551    +  misc_feature   cPPT/CTS (fragment): central polypurine tract and central termination sequence of HIV-1
   2553..2786    +  LTR            3' LTR (ΔU3): self-inactivating 3' long terminal repeat (LTR) from HIV-1
   2864..2985    +  polyA_signal   SV40 poly(A) signal: SV40 polyadenylation signal
   3025..3160    +  rep_origin     SV40 ori: SV40 origin of replication
   3181..3199    -  promoter       T7 promoter: promoter for bacteriophage T7 RNA polymerase
   3207..3362    +  CDS            lacZα (fragment): LacZα fragment of β-galactosidase; lacZ fragment
   3367..3795    +  rep_origin     f1 ori (sequence partly withheld): f1 bacteriophage origin of replication; arrow indicates direction of (+) strand synthesis
   3848..3952    +  promoter       AmpR promoter: bla
   3953..4813    +  CDS            AmpR: β-lactamase; bla; confers resistance to ampicillin, carbenicillin, and related antibiotics
   4984..5572    +  rep_origin     ori: high-copy-number ColE1/pMB1/pBR322/pUC origin of replication
   5755..5847    +  CDS            lacI (fragment): lac repressor; lacI; The lac repressor binds to the lac operator to inhibit transcription in E. coli. This inhibition can be relieved by adding lactose or isopropyl-β-D-thiogalactopyranoside (IPTG).
   5860..5881    +  protein_bind   CAP binding site: CAP binding activates transcription in the presence of cAMP. E. coli catabolite activator protein
   5896..5926    +  promoter       lac promoter: promoter for the E. coli lac operon
   5934..5950    +  protein_bind   lac operator: The lac repressor binds to the lac operator to inhibit transcription in E. coli. This inhibition can be relieved by adding lactose or isopropyl-β-D-thiogalactopyranoside (IPTG). lac repressor encoded by lacI
   5995..6013    +  promoter       T3 promoter: promoter for bacteriophage T3 RNA polymerase
   6041..6267    +  promoter       RSV promoter: Rous sarcoma virus enhancer/promoter
   6268..6448    +  LTR            5' LTR (truncated): truncated 5' long terminal repeat (LTR) from HIV-1
   6495..6620    +  misc_feature   HIV-1 Ψ: packaging signal of human immunodeficiency virus type 1
   6604..6967    +  CDS            HIV-1 gag (fragment): gag protein from human immunodeficiency virus 1; gag
   7113..7346    +  misc_feature   RRE: The Rev response element (RRE) of HIV-1 allows for Rev-dependent mRNA export from the nucleus to the cytoplasm.
   7723..7749    +  CDS            Rev (fragment): human immunodeficiency virus 1 (HIV-1) Rev protein; rev; enhances nuclear export of unspliced and incompletely spliced viral mRNAs
   7753..7993    +  promoter       U6 promoter: RNA polymerase III promoter for human U6 snRNA
   8023..8098    +  misc_RNA       gRNA scaffold: guide RNA scaffold for the Streptococcus pyogenes CRISPR/Cas9 system
   8154..8271    +  misc_feature   cPPT/CTS: central polypurine tract and central termination sequence of HIV-1
