[The description below was written by a language model from this plasmid's Addgene catalogue record and pLannotate feature annotations shown in this document.]
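Description:
MYLK4 gRNA (BRDN0001146724) is a third-generation lentiviral CRISPR guide plasmid built on the lentiGuide-Puro backbone, carrying a single guide RNA directed against human MYLK4 (designed against the reference transcript NM_001012418.3). It is propagated in E. coli as a high-copy plasmid through a ColE1/pUC-type origin with ampicillin selection from the β-lactamase gene. An f1 origin, an SV40 origin and lac and T7/T3 promoter remnants from the parental cloning vector are also annotated.

The transfer cassette is framed by an RSV promoter fused to a truncated HIV-1 5' LTR, which drives Tat-independent production of the viral genome in packaging cells, and a self-inactivating ΔU3 3' LTR followed by an SV40 polyadenylation signal. Between them lie the Ψ packaging signal with an adjoining gag fragment, the Rev response element for nuclear export of the unspliced genome, and a cPPT/CTS. The payload consists of two units. A human U6 RNA polymerase III promoter transcribes the MYLK4-specific spacer fused to the Streptococcus pyogenes gRNA scaffold. Downstream, an EF-1α core promoter with its intron A expresses puromycin N-acetyltransferase for selecting transduced mammalian cells, and a WPRE enhances expression of this transcript.

The plasmid does not encode Cas9, so it must be paired with a separate Cas9 vector such as lentiCas9-Blast or used in cells that already express Cas9. It corresponds to a member of a human kinome gRNA collection and is suited to knockout of MYLK4 in human cells by lentiviral delivery.
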