Addgene plasmid #75817: MYLK4 gRNA (BRDN0001146724)
Purpose: 3rd generation lentiviral gRNA plasmid targeting human MYLK4
Depositing lab: John Doench & David Root. Depositing organization: Broad Institute. Publication: Optimized sgRNA design to maximize activity and minimize off-target effects of CRISPR-Cas9. Doench JG, Fusi N, Sullender M, Hegde M, Vaimberg EW, Donovan KF, Smith I, Tothova Z, Wilen C, Orchard R, Virgin HW, Listgarten J, Root DE. Nat Biotechnol. 2016 Jan 18. doi: 10.1038/nbt.3437. PubMed 26780180.
Backbone
  Vector backbone: lentiGuide-Puro
  Backbone manufacturer: Zhang Lab (Addgene plasmid # 52963)
  Vector type: Mammalian Expression, Lentiviral, CRISPR
  Selectable markers: Puromycin
Growth in bacteria
  Bacterial resistance: Ampicillin, 100 μg/mL
  Growth temperature: 37°C
  Growth strain: DH5alpha
  Copy number: High Copy
Gene/Insert
  Gene/Insert name: MYLK4 (alt names: MYLK4; NM_001012418.3)
  gRNA/shRNA sequence: GTGGTCAAACGCCGACCTGA
  Species: H. sapiens (human)
  Entrez Gene: MYLK4 (a.k.a. RP11-145H9.1, SgK085)
  Promoter: hU6
  Cloning method: Unknown
  Sequencing primers: 5′ U6-F; 3′ pS2-R
Terms and licenses: Academic/Nonprofit Terms; Industry Terms: Not Available to Industry
Depositor comments: The gRNA was designed to target the following Genbank reference sequence(s): NM_001012418.3. Note that this plasmid does NOT contain Cas9. It should be used in conjunction with lentiCas9-Blast (Addgene #52962) or otherwise with cell lines already expressing Cas9. Browse the full kinome gRNA library at http://www.addgene.org/pooled-library/broadgpp-human-kinome/ or visit http://www.broadinstitute.org/rnai/public/ for detailed protocols and information.
How to cite: MYLK4 gRNA (BRDN0001146724) was a gift from John Doench & David Root (Addgene plasmid # 75817 ; http://n2t.net/addgene:75817 ; RRID:Addgene_75817)
