>Addgene plasmid #75817 | MYLK4 gRNA (BRDN0001146724) | depositor partial sequence | sequence record 143277 | Target Sequence
GTGGTCAAACGCCGACCTGA
