>Addgene plasmid #75817 | MYLK4 gRNA (BRDN0001146724) | addgene partial sequence | sequence record 184623 | hU6-F
ACGTGACGTAGAAAGTAATAATTTCTTGGGTAGTTTGCAGTTTTAAAATTATGTTTTAAAATGGACTATC
ATATGCTTACCGTAACTTGAAAGTATTTCGATTTCTTGGCTTTATATATCTTGTGGAAAGGACGAAACAC
CGGTGGTCAAACGCCGACCTGAGTTTTAGAGCTAGAAATAGCAAGTTAAAATAAGGCTAGTCCGTTATCA
ACTTGAAAAAGTGGCACCGAGTCGGTGCTTTTTTAAGCTTGGCGTAACTAGATCTTGAGACAAATGGCAG
TATTCATCCACAATTTTAAAAGAAAAGGGGGGATTGGGGGGTACAGTGCAGGGGAAAGAATAGTAGACAT
AATAGCAACAGACATACAAACTAAAGAATTACAAAAACAAATTACAAAAATTCAAAATTTTCGGGTTTAT
TACAGGGACAGCAGAGATCCACTTTGGCGCCGGCTCGAGGGGGCCCGGGTGCAAAGATGGATAAAGTTTT
AAACAGAGAGGAATCTTTGCAGCTAATGGACCTTCTAGGTCTTGAAAGGAGTGGGAATTGGCTCCGGTGC
CCGTCAGTGG
